Addgene plasmid #44835: pUASP Flag Rab32 DN
Depositing lab: Matthew Scott. Depositing organization: Stanford University.
Backbone
  Vector backbone: pUASP
  Backbone size w/o insert (bp): 9939
  Vector type: Insect Expression ; Drosophila
Growth in bacteria
  Bacterial resistance: Ampicillin, 100 μg/mL
  Growth temperature: 37°C
  Growth strain: DH5alpha
  Copy number: Unknown
Gene/Insert
  Gene/Insert name: Rab32
  Species: D. melanogaster (fly)
  Mutation: T33N (dominant negative)
  GenBank ID: NP_724763.1
  Entrez Gene: Rab32 (a.k.a. Dmel_CG8024, 24652026, 24652028, A1Z7S1, CG8024, DRABR1, DmRab32, Dmel\CG8024, DrabRP1, Ltd, RAB-RP1, RAB7L, Rab-RP1, Rab-RP1/CG8024, Rab-r1, Rab32/RP1, Rab7L1, RabRP1, anon-WO0118547.106, beck, ltd, rab32)
  Tag / fusion protein: Flag (N terminal on insert)
  Cloning method: Gateway Cloning
  Sequencing primers: 5′ pUASp-5; 3′ pUASp-3
Terms and licenses: Academic/Nonprofit Terms; Industry Terms: Not Available to Industry
How to cite: pUASP Flag Rab32 DN was a gift from Matthew Scott (Addgene plasmid # 44835 ; http://n2t.net/addgene:44835 ; RRID:Addgene_44835)
