[The description below was written by a language model from this plasmid's Addgene catalogue record.]
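Description:
pUASP Flag Rab32 DN is a Drosophila expression plasmid built on the pUASP backbone (about 9.9 kb without the insert). It is propagated in E. coli under ampicillin selection. The record does not give the copy number, and because no feature table is supplied, the replication origin and any fly transformation marker or transposon ends cannot be confirmed from it. pUASP-type vectors are generally used for GAL4-responsive expression. Upstream activating sequences placed in front of a promoter drive the insert only in cells that supply the yeast GAL4 activator, and the UASp design was developed to work in the female germline as well as in somatic tissues. These regulatory elements are inferred from the backbone name and are not listed explicitly in the record.

The insert is Drosophila melanogaster Rab32, also known as RabRP1 or lightoid (CG8024), a small Rab-family GTPase. It carries a T33N substitution that the record annotates as dominant negative. Mutations at this conserved nucleotide-binding position in Rab proteins typically favour the GDP-bound or nucleotide-free state, so the mutant interferes with activation of the endogenous protein. A Flag epitope is fused to the N terminus, allowing the protein to be detected or immunoprecipitated with anti-Flag antibodies. The coding sequence was introduced by Gateway recombination, so attB-type recombination scars probably flank the insert.

The record does not state a purpose. A construct of this kind would typically be used to generate transgenic flies, or for co-transfection with a GAL4 source, in order to inhibit Rab32 function in a tissue-specific manner and to follow the tagged mutant protein.
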