>Addgene plasmid #44835 | pUASP Flag Rab32 DN | addgene partial sequence | sequence record 62862 | pUASp-5 5'-GGCAAGGGTCGAGTCGATAG-3'
CTTAAATTCAGTGCACGTTTGCTTGTTGAGAGGAAAGGTTGTGTGCGGACGAATTTTTTTTTGAAAACCG
GTGATAGAGCCTGAACCAGAAAAGATAAAAGAAGGCTATACCAGTGGGAGTACACAAACAGAGTAAGTTT
GAATAGTAAAAAAAATCATTTATGTAAACAATAACGTGACTGTGCGTTAGGTCCTGTTCATTGGTACCCG
CCCGGGGATCAGATCCGCGGCCGCGCCACCATGGATTACAAGGATGACGACGATAAGAGATCTCGAGCTC
AAGCTTCGAATTCTGCAGTCGACGGTACCGCGGGCCCGGGATCATCAACAAGTTTGTACAAAAAAGCAGG
CTTAATGACACTAAGATCCAAAGCCATCATGACATCCACCAGCGATAAGCGCGAGCATCTGTACAAGATT
CTAGTCATTGGTGAACTGGGCACCGGCAAGAACTCCTTCATTAAGCGCTATGTGCACCAGTTCTTCAGCC
AGAACTACAGGGCCACCATCGGCGTGGACTTCGCCCTGAAAGTGCTGCAGTGGGACGCCAATACGATAGT
GCGCCTCCAGCTGTGGGATATCGCCGGTCAGGAGAGGTTTGGCAACATGACCCGTGTCTACTACAAGGAG
GCGGTGGGCGCGTTCATCGTTTTTGATGTGACTCGCAGTGGGACTTTCGATTGCGTGAGCAAGTGGAAGG
AAGATCTAGACTCCAAGGTGCAGCTGCCGGACGGCAGTCCCATTCCGTGCATCCTGCTGGCCAATAAATG
CGACCAGGAAAAGCAGGGCATCATAACGCAGCCCGAGAAGATGGATGAGTATGTGAGGGAGAACGGATTT
GCCGGTTGGTTTGAGACATCCGCCAAGGAGAATATCAACATCGATGAGGCAGCTCGTGCCCTCGTGAATA
AGATACTCATCAAC
